Addgene plasmid #152354: pGBW-m4134501
Purpose: Mammalian expression plasmid for SARS-CoV-2 N (nucleocapsid)
Depositing lab: Ginkgo Bioworks & Benjie Chen. Depositing organization: Ginkgo Bioworks.
Backbone
  Vector backbone: pTwist_CMV_Puro_6
  Backbone size w/o insert (bp): 6080
  Vector type: Mammalian Expression
  Selectable markers: Puromycin
Growth in bacteria
  Bacterial resistance: Ampicillin, 100 μg/mL
  Growth temperature: 37°C
  Growth strain: DH5alpha
  Copy number: High Copy
Gene/Insert
  Gene/Insert name: SARS-CoV-2 N (nucleocapsid) (alt names: nucleocapsid phosphoprotein; N protein)
  Species: Severe acute respiratory syndrome coronavirus 2
  Insert size (bp): 1253
  Mutation: wt
  Entrez Gene: N (a.k.a. GU280_gp10)
  Promoter: CMV
  Tag / fusion protein: Cleavable TEV;TapTag (C terminal on backbone)
  Cloning method: Unknown
Resource information
  A portion of this plasmid was derived from a plasmid made by: GinkgoBioworks
Depositor comments: NCBI reference sequence: YP_009724397.2
How to cite: pGBW-m4134501 was a gift from Ginkgo Bioworks & Benjie Chen (Addgene plasmid # 152354 ; http://n2t.net/addgene:152354 ; RRID:Addgene_152354)
