[The description below was written by a language model from this plasmid's Addgene catalogue record and pLannotate feature annotations shown in this document.]
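Description:
pGBW-m4134501 is a mammalian expression plasmid for the wild-type nucleocapsid (N) protein of SARS-CoV-2, built on the pTwist_CMV_Puro_6 backbone. It is maintained in E. coli through a high-copy ColE1/pUC-type origin and an ampicillin resistance gene (β-lactamase). For selection in mammalian cells it carries a separate cassette in which the human ubiquitin C promoter drives puromycin N-acetyltransferase, followed by a synthetic polyadenylation signal. The sequenced record is about 7.9 kb, somewhat larger than the sum of the listed backbone and insert sizes.

The N open reading frame sits downstream of the CMV immediate-early enhancer and promoter; the annotation software resolves the promoter only as a short fragment and a truncated CMV variant, while the catalogue simply lists CMV. The coding sequence is fused at its C terminus to a backbone-encoded tag described as a cleavable TEV site plus TAP tag. This agrees with the annotated features after N. There is a short fragment matching myosin light chain kinase 2, likely the calmodulin-binding peptide, and a fragment of Staphylococcus aureus protein A, which supplies immunoglobulin-binding domains. Together these form a classic tandem affinity purification module, in which protein A capture on IgG is followed by TEV protease release and a second calmodulin-based step. The transcript ends at an SV40 polyadenylation signal. The expression unit is flanked by β-globin insulator elements and by bacterial and T7 terminators that limit transcriptional read-through from neighbouring regions.

The design suits transient or puromycin-selected expression of tagged N protein in mammalian cells. The TAP tag would also allow affinity purification of the protein or its host binding partners, although the record states no purpose beyond mammalian expression.
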