Features (pLannotate 1.2.2; 21 found; start..end, strand, type, name):
    134..205     +  misc_feature   5' β-globin insulator: insulator upstream of the human β-globin locus (Farrell et al., 2002)
    210..256     -  terminator     T7 terminator: transcription terminator for bacteriophage T7 RNA polymerase
    274..322     -  polyA_signal   poly(A) signal: synthetic polyadenylation signal
    403..706     +  enhancer       CMV enhancer: human cytomegalovirus immediate early enhancer
    779..796     -  promoter       CMV promoter (fragment): human cytomegalovirus (CMV) immediate early promoter
    859..910     +  promoter       CMVd2 promoter: truncated human cytomegalovirus (CMV) immediate early promoter that yields moderately reduced expression relative to the full-length promoter
    985..2241    +  CDS            N: NCAP_SARS2 - Experimental evidence at protein level: Swiss-Prot protein existence level 1. Packages the positive strand viral genome RNA into a helical ribonucleocapsid (RNP) and plays a fundamental role during virion assembly through its interactions with the viral genome and membrane protein M. Plays an important role in enhancing the efficiency of subgenomic viral RNA transcription as well as viral replication (By similarity). May modulate transforming growth factor-beta signaling by binding host smad3 (By similarity). From Severe acute respiratory syndrome coronavirus 2 (2019-nCoV) (SARS-C
   2296..2373    +  CDS            MYLK2 (fragment): MYLK2_HUMAN - Experimental evidence at protein level: Swiss-Prot protein existence level 1. Implicated in the level of global muscle contraction and cardiac function. Phosphorylates a specific serine in the N-terminus of a myosin light chain. From Homo sapiens (Human).
   2455..2805    +  CDS            spa (fragment): SPA_STAAU - Experimental evidence at protein level: Swiss-Prot protein existence level 1. Plays a role in the inhibition of the host innate and adaptive immune responses. Possesses five immunoglobulin-binding domains that capture both the fragment crystallizable region (Fc region) and the Fab region (part of Ig that identifies antigen) of immunoglobulins (By similarity). In turn, Staphylococcus aureus is protected from phagocytic killing via inhibition of Ig Fc region. In addition, the host elicited B-cell response is prevented due to a decrease of antibody-secreting cell proliferation that en
   2870..2991    -  polyA_signal   SV40 poly(A) signal: SV40 polyadenylation signal
   3014..3083    -  CDS            large T antigen (fragment): large T antigen from SV40 (simian virus 40)
   3106..3152    +  terminator     T7 terminator: transcription terminator for bacteriophage T7 RNA polymerase
   3182..3318    +  terminator     rrnG terminator: transcription terminator from the E. coli ribosomal RNA rrnG operon (Albrechtsen et al., 1991)
   3363..3434    +  misc_feature   3' β-globin insulator: insulator downstream of the human β-globin locus (Farrell et al., 2002)
   3660..4248    -  rep_origin     ori: high-copy-number ColE1/pMB1/pBR322/pUC origin of replication
   4420..4484    -  CDS            bla(M) (fragment): β-lactamase lacking the signal sequence; bla(M); allows cytosolic expression of β-lactamase
   4748..5957    +  promoter       UbC promoter: human ubiquitin C promoter
   5961..6558    +  CDS            PuroR (fragment): puromycin N-acetyltransferase; pac from Streptomyces; confers resistance to puromycin
   6587..6635    +  polyA_signal   poly(A) signal: synthetic polyadenylation signal
   6901..7761    +  CDS            AmpR: β-lactamase; bla; confers resistance to ampicillin, carbenicillin, and related antibiotics
   7774..7910    +  terminator     rrnG terminator: transcription terminator from the E. coli ribosomal RNA rrnG operon (Albrechtsen et al., 1991)
>Addgene plasmid #152354 | pGBW-m4134501 | addgene full sequence | sequence record 306085 | Addgene NGS Result
CTCGACTCTGGCTCTATCGAATCTCCGTCGTTTCGAGCTTACGCGAACAGCCGTGGCGCTCATTTGCTCG
TCGGGCATCGAATCTCGTCAGCTATCGTCAGCTTACCTTTTTGGCAGCGATCGCGGCTCCCGACATCTTG
GACCATTAGCTCCACAGGTATCTTCTTCCCTCTAGTGGTCATAACAGCAGCTTCAGCTACCTCTCAATTC
AAAAAACCCCTCAAGACCCGTTTAGAGGCCCCAAGGGGTTATGCTATCAATCGTTGCGTTACACACACAA
AAAACCAACACACATCCATCTTCGATGGATAGCGATTTTATTATCTAACTGCTGATCGAGTGTAGCCAGA
TCTAGTAATCAATTACGGGGTCATTAGTTCATAGCCCATATATGGAGTTCCGCGTTACATAACTTACGGT
AAATGGCCCGCCTGGCTGACCGCCCAACGACCCCCGCCCATTGACGTCAATAATGACGTATGTTCCCATA
GTAACGCCAATAGGGACTTTCCATTGACGTCAATGGGTGGAGTATTTACGGTAAACTGCCCACTTGGCAG
TACATCAAGTGTATCATATGCCAAGTACGCCCCCTATTGACGTCAATGACGGTAAATGGCCCGCCTGGCA
TTATGCCCAGTACATGACCTTATGGGACTTTCCTACTTGGCAGTACATCTACGTATTAGTCATCGCTATT
ACCATGCTGATGCGGTTTTGGCAGTACATCAATGGGCGTGGATAGCGGTTTGACTCACGGGGATTTCCAA
GTCTCCACCCCATTGACGTCAATGGGAGTTTGTTTTGGCACCAAAATCAACGGGACTTTCCAAAATGTCG
TAACAACTCCGCCCCATTGACGCAAATGGGCGGTAGGCGTGTACGGTGGGAGGTCTATATAAGCAGAGCT
GGTTTAGTGAACCGTCAGATCAGATCTTTGTCGATCCTACCATCCACTCGACACACCCGCCAGCGGCCGC
CACCATGTCTGATAATGGACCACAGAACCAACGCAATGCACCCCGAATCACTTTTGGCGGTCCGTCCGAC
AGTACCGGGAGCAACCAGAACGGCGAAAGATCGGGAGCTCGTTCAAAACAGCGGAGGCCTCAAGGGTTAC
CCAATAACACGGCCAGCTGGTTCACAGCGTTGACCCAGCATGGCAAGGAGGACCTCAAGTTCCCTCGGGG
TCAGGGGGTCCCAATAAATACAAACAGTTCCCCTGATGACCAAATTGGATACTATAGACGCGCTACTAGG
AGGATCCGTGGCGGGGATGGAAAAATGAAGGACCTTTCTCCCAGATGGTACTTTTATTACCTGGGTACTG
GCCCAGAGGCCGGTCTACCGTATGGAGCAAACAAAGATGGCATTATTTGGGTGGCCACGGAAGGAGCACT
GAATACCCCAAAGGATCACATCGGCACCCGGAATCCAGCCAACAATGCTGCTATCGTTCTGCAACTCCCC
CAGGGGACAACATTGCCTAAAGGCTTCTATGCCGAGGGCAGTAGAGGTGGCAGCCAGGCGTCCTCACGCA
GCTCTTCTCGATCTCGGAACAGCTCAAGAAATTCCACTCCCGGGAGTTCCCGAGGAACCAGCCCAGCAAG
GATGGCTGGCAATGGTGGAGATGCCGCTCTGGCCCTACTTCTGCTGGACCGCCTCAATCAGTTAGAATCA
AAGATGTCGGGGAAGGGGCAGCAACAGCAGGGACAGACCGTAACTAAAAAGAGTGCAGCGGAGGCCTCTA
AAAAGCCTCGGCAGAAACGTACGGCAACAAAGGCTTACAACGTGACCCAGGCCTTTGGCCGTAGAGGACC
CGAACAGACACAAGGGAACTTTGGTGACCAAGAGTTGATAAGGCAGGGAACCGACTACAAACACTGGCCT
CAGATCGCCCAATTCGCACCGAGCGCGAGCGCATTTTTCGGAATGTCACGAATTGGCATGGAGGTGACAC
CTTCGGGAACCTGGCTGACATACACTGGCGCCATAAAGCTCGATGACAAAGATCCCAACTTCAAGGATCA
AGTCATCTTGCTGAATAAGCATATTGACGCGTATAAAACTTTTCCACCCACGGAACCGAAGAAGGACAAG
AAAAAGAAAGCTGATGAGACACAGGCGCTTCCACAAAGGCAGAAAAAGCAGCAGACGGTTACTCTACTGC
CCGCCGCAGACCTAGATGACTTCTCCAAACAGCTTCAGCAGTCTATGAGTAGCGCCGACTCAACCCAAGC
TGAAAACCTTTACTTTCAGTCGGGACGGCGAATCCCGGGGCTGATAAATCCCTGGAAAAGGAGATGGAAG
AAGAACTTTATTGCAGTGTCTGCGGCTAACCGGTTCAAAAAGATCAGTTCAAGCGGCGCCCTAGATTACG
ACATTCCTACGACCGCCTCCGAGAATCTCTATTTCCAGGGTGAATTTGGCTTGGCACAACATGACGAGGC
CGTCGATAACAAGTTTAATAAAGAACAGCAGAACGCTTTCTATGAGATCCTTCACTTACCAAATCTGAAC
GAAGAGCAACGCAACGCTTTCATTCAGAGCCTGAAAGACGATCCCTCGCAGTCTGCAAATCTCCTGGCCG
AAGCCAAGAAGCTGAATGACGCACAGGCTCCAAAAGTTGATAACAAGTTTAACAAGGAGCAGCAGAATGC
TTTCTACGAGATATTGCACCTTCCTAATCTGAATGAGGAACAAAGAAATGCATTTATCCAGTCCCTAAAA
GACGATCCATCACAGAGTGCCAACCTGCTTGCGGAAGCCAAAAAGCTCAATGATGCCCAGGCCCCGAAAG
TAGACGCGAACCATCAATAAGCTAGCTTGACTGACTGAGATACAGCGTACCTTCAGCTCACAGACATGAT
AAGATACATTGATGAGTTTGGACAAACCACAACTAGAATGCAGTGAAAAAAATGCTTTATTTGTGAAATT
TGTGATGCTATTGCTTTATTTGTAACCATTATAAGCTGCAATAAACAAGTTAACAACAACAATTGCATTC
ATTTTATGTTTCAGGTTCAGGGGGAGGTGTGGGAGGTTTTTTAAAGCAAGTAAAACCTCTACAAATGTGG
TATTGGCCCATCTCTATCGGTATCGTAGCATAACCCCTTGGGGCCTCTAAACGGGTCTTGAGGGGTTTTT
TGTGCCCCTCGGGCCGGATTGCTATCTACCGGCATTGGCGCAGAAAAAAATGCCTGATGCGACGCTGCGC
GTCTTATACTCCCACATATGCCAGATTCAGCAACGGATACGGCTTCCCCAACTTGCCCACTTCCATACGT
GTCCTCCTTACCAGAAATTTATCCTTAAGGTCGTCAGCTATCCTGCAGGCGATCTCTCGATTTCGATCAA
GACATTCCTTTAATGGTCTTTTCTGGACACCACTAGGGGTCAGAAGTAGTTCATCAAACTTTCTTCCCTC
CCTAATCTCATTGGTTACCTTGGGCTATCGAAACTTAATTAACCAGTCAAGTCAGCTACTTGGCGAGATC
GACTTGTCTGGGTTTCGACTACGCTCAGAATTGCGTCAGTCAAGTTCGATCTGGTCCTTGCTATTGCACC
CGTTCTCCGATTACGAGTTTCATTTAAATCATGTGAGCAAAAGGCCAGCAAAAGGCCAGGAACCGTAAAA
AGGCCGCGTTGCTGGCGTTTTTCCATAGGCTCCGCCCCCCTGACGAGCATCACAAAAATCGACGCTCAAG
TCAGAGGTGGCGAAACCCGACAGGACTATAAAGATACCAGGCGTTTCCCCCTGGAAGCTCCCTCGTGCGC
TCTCCTGTTCCGACCCTGCCGCTTACCGGATACCTGTCCGCCTTTCTCCCTTCGGGAAGCGTGGCGCTTT
CTCATAGCTCACGCTGTAGGTATCTCAGTTCGGTGTAGGTCGTTCGCTCCAAGCTGGGCTGTGTGCACGA
ACCCCCCGTTCAGCCCGACCGCTGCGCCTTATCCGGTAACTATCGTCTTGAGTCCAACCCGGTAAGACAC
GACTTATCGCCACTGGCAGCAGCCACTGGTAACAGGATTAGCAGAGCGAGGTATGTAGGCGGTGCTACAG
AGTTCTTGAAGTGGTGGCCTAACTACGGCTACACTAGAAGAACAGTATTTGGTATCTGCGCTCTGCTGAA
GCCAGTTACCTTCGGAAAAAGAGTTGGTAGCTCTTGATCCGGCAAACAAACCACCGCTGGTAGCGGTGGT
TTTTTTGTTTGCAAGCAGCAGATTACGCGCAGAAAAAAAGGATCTCAAGAAGATCCTTTGATCTTTTCTA
CGGGGTCTGACGCTCAGTGGAACGAAAACTCACGTTAAGGGATTTTGGTCATGAGATTATCAAAAAGGAT
CTTCACCTAGATCCTTTTAAATTAAAAATGAAGTTTTAAATCAATCTAAAGTATATATGAGTAAACTTGG
TCTGACAGTTACCAATGCTTAATCAGTGAGGCACCTATCTCAGCGATCTGTCTATTTCGTTCATCCATAG
TTGCATTTAAATTTCCGAACTCTCCAAGGCCCTCGTCGGAAAATCTTCAAACCTTTCGTCCGATCCATCT
TGCAGGCTACCTCTCGAACGAACTATCGCAAGTCTCTTGGCCGGCCTTGCGCCTTGGCTATTGCTTGGCA
GCGCCTATCGCCAGGTATTACTCCAATCCCGAATATCCGAGATCGGGATCACCCGAGAGAAGTTCAACCT
ACATCCTCAATCCCGATCTATCCGAGATCCGAGGAATATCGAAATCGGGGCGCGCCTGGCCTCCGCGCCG
GGTTTTGGCGCCTCCCGCGGGCGCCCCCCTCGTCACGGCGAGCGCTGCCACGTCAGACGAAGGGCGCAGG
AGCGTCCTGATCCTTCCGCCCGGACGCTCAGGACAGCGGCCCGCTGCTCATAAGACTCGGCCTTAGAACC
CCAGTATCAGCAGAAGGACATTTTAGGACGGGACTTGGGTGACTCTAGGGCACTGGTTTTCTTTCCAGAG
AGCGGAACAGGCGAGGAAAAGTAGTCCCTTCTCGGCGATTCTGCGGAGGGATCTCCGTGGGGCGGTGAAC
GCCGATGATTATATAAGGACGCGCCGGGTGTGGCACAGCTAGTTCCGTCGCAGCCGGGATTTGGGTCGCG
GTTCTTGTTTGTGGATCGCTGTGATCGTCACTTGGTGAGTAGCGGGCTGCTGGGCTGGCCGGGGCTTTCG
TGGCCGCCGGGCCGCTCGGTGGGACGGAAGCGTGTGGAGAGACCGCCAAGGGCTGTAGTCTGGGTCCGCG
AGCAAGGTTGCCCTGAACTGGGGGTTGGGGGGAGCGCAGCAAAATGGCGGCTGTTCCCGAGTCTTGAATG
GAAGACGCTTGTGAGGCGGGCTGTGAGGTCGTTGAAACAAGGTGGGGGGCATGGTGGGCGGCAAGAACCC
AAGGTCTTGAGCCCTTCGCTAATGCGGGAAAGCTCTTATTCGGGTGAGATGGGCTGGGCACCATCTGGGG
ACCCTGACGTGAAGTTTGTCACTGACTGGAGAACTCGGTTTGTCGTCTGTTGCGGGGGCGGCAGTTATGG
CGGTGCCGTTGGGCAGTGCACCCGTACCTTTGGGAGCGCGCGCCCTCGTCGTGTCGTGACGTCACCCGTT
CTGTTGGCTTATAATGCAGGGTGGGGCCACCTGCCGGTAGGTGTGCGGTAGGCTTTTCTCCGTCGCAGGA
CGCAGGGTTCGGGCCTAGGGTAGGCTCTCCTGAATCGACAGGCGCCGGACCTCTGGTGAGGGGAGGGATA
AGTGAGGCGTCAGTTTCTTTGGTCGGTTTTATGTACCTATCTTCTTAAGTAGCTGAAGCTCCGGTTTTGA
ACTATGCGCTCGGGGTTGGCGAGTGTGTTTTGTGAAGTTTTTTAGGCACCTTTTGAAATGTAATCATTTG
GGTCAATATGTAATTTTCAGTGTTAGACTTGTAAATTGTCCGCTAAATTCTGGCCGTTTTTGGCTTTTTT
GTTAGACAACATGACCGAGTACAAGCCCACGGTGCGCCTCGCCACCCGCGACGACGTCCCCAGGGCCGTA
CGCACCCTCGCCGCCGCGTTCGCCGACTACCCCGCCACGCGCCACACCGTCGATCCGGACCGCCACATCG
AGCGGGTCACCGAGCTGCAAGAACTCTTCCTCACGCGCGTCGGGCTCGACATCGGCAAGGTGTGGGTCGC
GGACGACGGCGCCGCGGTGGCGGTCTGGACCACGCCGGAGAGCGTCGAAGCGGGGGCGGTGTTCGCCGAG
ATCGGCCCGCGCATGGCCGAGTTGAGCGGTTCCCGGCTGGCCGCGCAGCAACAGATGGAGGGCCTCCTGG
CGCCGCACCGGCCCAAGGAGCCCGCGTGGTTCCTGGCCACCGTCGGCGTCTCGCCCGACCACCAGGGCAA
GGGTCTGGGCAGCGCCGTCGTGCTCCCCGGAGTGGAGGCCGCCGAGCGCGCCGGGGTGCCCGCCTTCCTG
GAGACCTCCGCGCCCCGCAACCTCCCCTTCTACGAGCGGCTCGGCTTCACCGTCACCGCCGACGTCGAGG
TGCCCGAAGGACCGCGCACCTGGTGCATGACCCGCAAGCCCGGTGCCTAGGCTAGTATGTAAGCCTAGTC
TTAGATAATAAAATCGCTATCCATCGAAGATGGATGTGTGTTGGTTTTTTGTGTGTGTAACGCTAGGCGC
GCCTGGTGTACCGAGAACGATCCTCTCAGTGCGAGTCTCGACGATCCATATCGTTGCTTGGCAGTCAGCC
AGTCGGAATCCAGCTTGGGACCCAGGAAGTCCAATCGTCAGATATTGTACTCAAGCCTGGTCACGGCAGC
GTACCGATCTGTTTAAACCTAGATATTGATAGTCTGATCGGTCAACGTATAATCGAGTCCTAGCTTTTGC
AAACATCTATCAAGAGACAGGATCAGCAGGAGGCTTTCGCATGAGTATTCAACATTTCCGTGTCGCCCTT
ATTCCCTTTTTTGCGGCATTTTGCCTTCCTGTTTTTGCTCACCCAGAAACGCTGGTGAAAGTAAAAGATG
CTGAAGATCAGTTGGGTGCGCGAGTGGGTTACATCGAACTGGATCTCAACAGCGGTAAGATCCTTGAGAG
TTTTCGCCCCGAAGAACGCTTTCCAATGATGAGCACTTTTAAAGTTCTGCTATGTGGCGCGGTATTATCC
CGTATTGACGCCGGGCAAGAGCAACTCGGTCGCCGCATACACTATTCTCAGAATGACTTGGTTGAGTATT
CACCAGTCACAGAAAAGCATCTTACGGATGGCATGACAGTAAGAGAATTATGCAGTGCTGCCATAACCAT
GAGTGATAACACTGCGGCCAACTTACTTCTGACAACGATTGGAGGACCGAAGGAGCTAACCGCTTTTTTG
CACAACATGGGGGATCATGTAACTCGCCTTGATCGTTGGGAACCGGAGCTGAATGAAGCCATACCAAACG
ACGAGCGTGACACCACGATGCCTGTAGCAATGGCAACAACCTTGCGTAAACTATTAACTGGCGAACTACT
TACTCTAGCTTCCCGGCAACAGTTGATAGACTGGATGGAGGCGGATAAAGTTGCAGGACCACTTCTGCGC
TCGGCCCTTCCGGCTGGCTGGTTTATTGCTGATAAATCTGGAGCCGGTGAGCGTGGGTCTCGCGGTATCA
TTGCAGCACTGGGGCCAGATGGTAAGCCCTCCCGTATCGTAGTTATCTACACGACGGGGAGTCAGGCAAC
TATGGATGAACGAAATAGACAGATCGCTGAGATAGGTGCCTCACTGATTAAGCATTGGTAACCGATTCTA
GGTGCATTGGCGCAGAAAAAAATGCCTGATGCGACGCTGCGCGTCTTATACTCCCACATATGCCAGATTC
AGCAACGGATACGGCTTCCCCAACTTGCCCACTTCCATACGTGTCCTCCTTACCAGAAATTTATCCTTAA
GATCCCGAATCGTTTAAA
